Addgene plasmid #160806: pMXS-IRES-Blast POLD1 ISCmut
Purpose: Express ISC mutant POLD1
Depositing lab: Richard Possemato. Depositing organization: NYU Grossman School of Medicine. Publication: Hyperactive CDK2 Activity in Basal-like Breast Cancer Imposes a Genome Integrity Liability that Can Be Exploited by Targeting DNA Polymerase epsilon. Sviderskiy VO, Blumenberg L, Gorodetsky E, Karakousi TR, Hirsh N, Alvarez SW, Terzi EM, Kaparos E, Whiten GC, Ssebyala S, Tonzi P, Mir H, Neel BG, Huang TT, Adams S, Ruggles KV, Possemato R. Mol Cell. 2020 Oct 28. pii: S1097-2765(20)30723-1. doi: 10.1016/j.molcel.2020.10.016. PubMed 33152268.
Backbone
  Vector backbone: pMXS-IRES-BLAST
  Backbone size w/o insert (bp): 5500
  Vector type: Retroviral
  Selectable markers: Blasticidin
Growth in bacteria
  Bacterial resistance: Ampicillin, 100 μg/mL
  Growth temperature: 37°C
  Growth strain: NEB Stable
  Copy number: High Copy
Gene/Insert
  Gene/Insert name: POLD1 ISCmut
  Species: H. sapiens (human)
  Insert size (bp): 3324
  Mutation: Codon optimized C-terminal 230 amino acids, C1058S, C1061S, C1071S, C1076S
  Entrez Gene: POLD1 (a.k.a. CDC2, CRCS10, MDPL, POLD)
  Cloning method: Restriction Enzyme; 5′ cloning site Unknown (unknown if destroyed)
  Sequencing primers: 5′ AGTAGACGGCATCGCAGCTTGGATA; 3′ GGC GGA ATT TAC GTA GCG GCC
Terms and licenses: Academic/Nonprofit Terms; Industry Terms: Not Available to Industry
Depositor comments: Mutation destabilizes protein
How to cite: pMXS-IRES-Blast POLD1 ISCmut was a gift from Richard Possemato (Addgene plasmid # 160806 ; http://n2t.net/addgene:160806 ; RRID:Addgene_160806)
