[The description below was written by a language model from this plasmid's Addgene catalogue record and pLannotate feature annotations shown in this document.]
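Description:
pMXS-IRES-Blast POLD1 ISCmut is a Moloney murine leukemia virus (MMLV)-based retroviral expression vector built on the pMXS-IRES-BLAST backbone and used to stably express a mutant form of human POLD1, the catalytic subunit of DNA polymerase delta, in mammalian cells. In bacteria it is maintained through a high-copy ColE1/pUC-type origin and selected with ampicillin via the bla gene and its own promoter. The sequenced record is about 9.1 kb, consistent with a roughly 5.5 kb backbone carrying a 3.3 kb insert.

The proviral portion is flanked by MMLV long terminal repeats. No separate internal promoter is annotated, so expression is presumably driven from the 5′ LTR. Downstream of that LTR lie the Ψ packaging signal, a truncated gag lacking its start codon, and a pol fragment containing the splice acceptor, elements that support encapsidation of the genomic RNA when viral proteins are supplied in trans by packaging cells. The POLD1 open reading frame follows, preceded by a short sequence annotated as a FLAG epitope fragment, which suggests an N-terminal tag although the catalogue entry does not mention one. An EMCV IRES then links the blasticidin S deaminase gene to the same transcript, so blasticidin-resistant transduced cells should also express the insert.

The insert has its C-terminal 230 amino acids codon optimized and carries four cysteine-to-serine substitutions (C1058S, C1061S, C1071S, C1076S). The "ISC" in the name presumably refers to iron-sulfur cluster coordination, though the record does not spell this out. The depositor notes that the mutation destabilizes the protein. The stated purpose is simply to express this ISC-mutant POLD1.
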