Features (pLannotate 1.2.2; 15 found; start..end, strand, type, name):
    117..316     +  misc_feature   MMLV Ψ: packaging signal of Moloney murine leukemia virus (MMLV)
    368..456     +  misc_feature   MESV Ψ (fragment): packaging signal of murine embryonic stem cell virus
    533..949     +  CDS            gag (truncated): truncated Moloney murine leukemia virus (MMLV) gag gene lacking the start codon
    959..1333    +  misc_feature   pol region: Moloney murine leukemia virus (MMLV) pol region containing the splice acceptor site
   1427..1447    +  CDS            FLAG (fragment): FLAG® epitope tag, followed by an enterokinase cleavage site
   1466..4786    +  CDS            POLD1: DPOD1_HUMAN - Also known as POLD. Experimental evidence at protein level: Swiss-Prot protein existence level 1. As the catalytic component of the trimeric (Pol-delta3 complex) and tetrameric DNA polymerase delta complexes (Pol-delta4 complex), plays a crucial role in high fidelity genome replication, including in lagging strand synthesis, and repair. Exhibits both DNA polymerase and 3'- to 5'-exonuclease activities (PubMed:16510448, PubMed:19074196, PubMed:20334433, PubMed:24035200, PubMed:24022480). Requires the presence of accessory proteins POLD2, POLD3 and POLD4 for full activity. Dependin
   4979..5441    +  misc_feature   IRES: internal ribosome entry site (IRES) of the encephalomyocarditis virus (EMCV)
   5461..5850    +  CDS            BSD: blasticidin S deaminase; Aspergillus terreus BSD; confers resistance to blasticidin
   5899..6020    +  LTR            3' LTR (ΔU3) (fragment): self-inactivating 3' long terminal repeat (LTR) from Moloney murine leukemia virus
   6021..6490    +  LTR            LTR: long terminal repeat from Moloney murine leukemia virus
   6556..6608    -  CDS            lacI (fragment): lac repressor; lacI; The lac repressor binds to the lac operator to inhibit transcription in E. coli. This inhibition can be relieved by adding lactose or isopropyl-β-D-thiogalactopyranoside (IPTG).
   6791..7379    -  rep_origin     ori: high-copy-number ColE1/pMB1/pBR322/pUC origin of replication
   7543..8403    -  CDS            AmpR: β-lactamase; bla; confers resistance to ampicillin, carbenicillin, and related antibiotics
   8404..8508    -  promoter       AmpR promoter: bla
   8538..54      +  LTR            LTR (across the origin): long terminal repeat from Moloney murine leukemia virus
>Addgene plasmid #160806 | pMXS-IRES-Blast POLD1 ISCmut | addgene full sequence | sequence record 322394 | Addgene NGS Result
CTTGGGAGGGTCTCCTCTGAGTGATTGACTACCCGTCAGCGGGGGTCTTTCATTTGGGGGCTCGTCCGGG
ATCGGGAGACCCCTGCCCAGGGACCACCGACCCACCACCGGGAGGTAAGCTGGCCAGCAACTTATCTGTG
TCTGTCCGATTGTCTAGTGTCTATGACTGATTTTATGCGCCTGCGTCGGTACTAGTTAGCTAACTAGCTC
TGTATCTGGCGGACCCGTGGTGGAACTGACGAGTTCGGAACACCCGGCCGCAACCCTGGGAGACGTCCCA
GGGACTTCGGGGGCCGTTTTTGTGGCCCGACCTGAGTCCAAAAATCCCGATCGTTTTGGACTCTTTGGTG
CACCCCCCTAATAGGAGGGATATGTGGTTCTGGTAGGAGACGAGAACCTAAAACAGTTCCCGCCTCCGTC
TGAATTTTTGCTTTCGGTTTGGGACCGAAGCCGCGCCGCGCGTCTTGTCTGCTGCAGCATCGTTCTGTGT
TGTCTCTGTCTGACTGTGTTTCTGTATTTGTCTGAAAATTAGGGCCAGACTGTTACCACTCCCTTAAGTT
TGACCTTAGGTCACTGGAAAGATGTCGAGCGGATCGCTCACAACCAGTCGGTAGATGTCAAGAAGAGACG
TTGGGTTACCTTCTGCTCTGCAGAATGGCCAACCTTTAACGTCGGATGGCCGCGAGACGGCACCTTTAAC
CGAGACCTCATCACCCAGGTTAAGATCAAGGTCTTTTCACCTGGCCCGCATGGACACCCAGACCAGGTCC
CCTACATCGTGACCTGGGAAGCCTTGGCTTTTGACCCCCCTCCCTGGGTCAAGCCCTTTGTACACCCTAA
GCCTCCGCCTCCTCTTCCTCCATCCGCCCCGTCTCTCCCCCTTGAACCTCCTCGTTCGACCCCGCCTCGA
TCCTCCCTTTATCCAGCCCTCACTCCTTCTCTAGGCGCCCCCATATGGCCATATGAGATCTTATATGGGG
CACCCCCGCCCCTTGTAAACTTCCCTGACCCTGACATGACAAGAGTTACTAACAGCCCCTCTCTCCAAGC
TCACTTACAGGCTCTCTACTTAGTCCAGCACGAAGTCTGGAGACCTCTGGCGGCAGCCTACCAAGAACAA
CTGGACCGACCGGTGGTACCTCACCCTTACCGAGTCGGCGACACAGTGTGGGTCCGCCGACACCAGACTA
AGAACCTAGAACCTCGCTGGAAAGGACCTTACACAGTCCTGCTGACCACCCCCACCGCCCTCAAAGTAGA
CGGCATCGCAGCTTGGATACACGCCGCCCACGTGAAGGCTGCCGACCCCGGGGGTGGACCATCCTCTAGA
CTGCCGGATCTAGCTAGTTAATTAAGGATCCCTAAATCGCAATTGACCATGGACTACAAGGACCACGACG
GTGACTACAAGGACCACGACATCGACTACAAGGACGACGACGACAAGGGAGGAGGCGGAGGTGGAATGGA
TGGCAAGCGGCGGCCAGGCCCAGGGCCCGGGGTGCCCCCAAAGCGGGCCCGTGGGGGCCTCTGGGATGAT
GATGATGCACCTCGGCCATCCCAATTCGAGGAGGACCTGGCACTGATGGAGGAGATGGAGGCAGAACACA
GGCTGCAGGAGCAGGAGGAGGAGGAGCTGCAGTCAGTCCTGGAGGGGGTTGCAGACGGGCAGGTCCCACC
ATCAGCCATAGATCCTCGCTGGCTTCGGCCCACACCACCAGCGCTGGACCCCCAGACAGAGCCCCTCATC
TTCCAACAGTTGGAGATTGACCATTATGTGGGCCCAGCACAGCCTGTGCCTGGGGGGCCCCCACCATCCC
ACGGCTCCGTGCCTGTGCTCCGCGCCTTCGGGGTCACCGATGAGGGGTTCTCTGTCTGCTGCCACATCCA
CGGCTTCGCTCCCTACTTCTACACCCCAGCGCCCCCTGGTTTCGGGCCCGAGCACATGGGTGACCTGCAA
CGGGAGCTGAACTTGGCCATCAGCCGGGACAGTCGCGGGGGGAGGGAGCTGACTGGGCCGGCCGTGCTGG
CTGTGGAACTGTGCTCCCGAGAGAGCATGTTTGGGTACCACGGGCACGGCCCCTCCCCGTTCCTGCGCAT
CACCGTGGCGCTGCCGCGCCTCGTGGCCCCGGCCCGCCGTCTCCTGGAACAGGGCATCCGTGTGGCAGGC
CTGGGCACGCCCAGCTTCGCGCCCTACGAGGCCAACGTCGACTTTGAGATCCGGTTCATGGTGGACACGG
ACATCGTCGGCTGCAACTGGCTGGAGCTCCCAGCTGGGAAATACGCCCTGAGGCTGAAGGAGAAGGCTAC
GCAGTGCCAGCTGGAGGCGGACGTGCTGTGGTCTGACGTGGTCAGTCACCCACCGGAAGGGCCATGGCAG
CGCATTGCGCCCTTGCGCGTGCTCAGCTTCGATATCGAGTGCGCCGGCCGCAAAGGCATCTTCCCTGAGC
CTGAGCGGGACCCTGTCATCCAGATCTGCTCGCTGGGCCTGCGCTGGGGGGAGCCGGAGCCCTTCCTACG
CCTGGCGCTCACCCTGCGGCCCTGTGCCCCCATCCTGGGTGCCAAGGTGCAGAGCTACGAGAAGGAGGAG
GACCTGCTGCAGGCCTGGTCCACCTTCATCCGTATCATGGACCCCGACGTGATCACCGGTTACAACATCC
AGAACTTCGACCTTCCGTACCTCATCTCTCGGGCCCAGACCCTCAAGGTACAAACATTCCCTTTCCTGGG
CCGTGTGGCCGGCCTTTGCTCCAACATCCGGGACTCTTCATTCCAGTCCAAGCAGACGGGCCGGCGGGAC
ACCAAGGTTGTCAGCATGGTGGGCCGCGTGCAGATGGACATGCTGCAGGTGCTGCTGCGGGAGTACAAGC
TCCGCTCCTACACGCTCAATGCCGTGAGCTTCCACTTCCTGGGCGAGCAGAAGGAGGACGTGCAGCACAG
CATCATCACCGACCTGCAGAATGGGAACGACCAGACCCGCCGCCGCCTGGCTGTGTACTGCCTGAAGGAT
GCCTACCTGCCACTGCGGCTGCTGGAGCGGCTCATGGTGCTGGTGAACGCCGTGGAGATGGCGAGGGTCA
CTGGCGTGCCCCTCAGCTACCTGCTCAGTCGTGGCCAGCAGGTCAAGGTCGTATCCCAGCTGTTGCGGCA
GGCCATGCACGAGGGGCTGCTGATGCCCGTGGTGAAGTCAGAGGGCGGCGAGGACTACACGGGAGCCACT
GTCATCGAGCCCCTCAAAGGGTACTACGACGTCCCCATCGCCACCCTGGACTTCTCCTCGCTGTACCCGT
CCATCATGATGGCCCACAACCTGTGTTACACCACGCTCCTTCGGCCCGGGACTGCACAGAAACTGGGCCT
GACTGAGGATCAGTTCATCAGGACCCCCACCGGGGACGAGTTTGTGAAGACCTCAGTGCGGAAGGGGCTG
CTGCCCCAGATCCTGGAGAACCTGCTCAGTGCCCGGAAGAGGGCCAAGGCCGAGCTGGCCAAGGAGACAG
ACCCCCTCCGGCGCCAGGTCCTGGATGGACGGCAGCTGGCGCTGAAGGTGAGCGCCAACTCCGTATACGG
CTTCACTGGCGCCCAGGTGGGCAAGTTGCCGTGCCTGGAGATCTCACAGAGCGTCACGGGGTTCGGACGT
CAGATGATCGAGAAAACCAAGCAGCTGGTGGAGTCTAAGTACACAGTGGAGAATGGCTACAGCACCAGTG
CCAAGGTGGTGTATGGTGACACTGACTCCGTCATGTGCCGATTCGGCGTGTCCTCGGTGGCTGAGGCGAT
GGCCCTGGGGCGGGAGGCCGCGGACTGGGTGTCAGGTCACTTCCCGTCGCCCATCCGGCTGGAGTTTGAG
AAGGTCTACTTCCCATACCTGCTTATCAGCAAGAAGCGCTACGCGGGCCTGCTCTTCTCCTCCCGGCCCG
ACGCCCACGACCGCATGGACTGCAAGGGCCTGGAGGCCGTGCGCAGGGACAACTGCCCCCTCGTGGCCAA
CCTGGTCACTGCCTCACTGCGCCGCCTGCTCATCGACCGAGACCCTGAGGGCGCGGTGGCTCACGCACAG
GACGTCATCTCGGACCTGCTGTGCAACCGCATCGATATCAGCCAGCTCGTGATTACTAAAGAGCTCACCA
GAGCCGCTTCAGATTACGCGGGAAAACAAGCCCATGTCGAACTGGCAGAACGGATGAGAAAAAGAGATCC
AGGGAGCGCTCCCTCACTCGGGGATAGAGTCCCCTATGTAATCATTTCAGCAGCCAAGGGGGTAGCCGCC
TACATGAAATCAGAGGACCCTTTGTTCGTGCTGGAACACAGTCTTCCCATTGATACACAGTACTACTTGG
AACAGCAGTTGGCTAAACCGCTGCTGCGGATCTTTGAACCAATTTTGGGCGAAGGTAGGGCAGAGGCAGT
ATTGCTCCGGGGTGATCATACGCGCTGCAAAACGGTACTCACTGGCAAAGTTGGTGGCCTGCTCGCGTTC
GCAAAGAGACGAAACTGCTGTATCGGGTGTAGGACAGTGCTCAGCCATCAGGGAGCAGTCTGTGAATTTT
GCCAGCCCAGGGAGAGCGAGCTTTATCAGAAAGAGGTCTCTCACCTCAACGCTCTGGAGGAGAGATTTTC
CAGACTGTGGACTCAGAGCCAGCGGAGCCAAGGAAGCTTGCACGAGGATGTAATTAGCACTTCTCGCGAT
AGCCCCATCTTTTATATGAGAAAAAAGGTTCGGAAGGATCTCGAAGATCAAGAGCAGCTCCTCAGACGAT
TTGGCCCTCCTGGACCCGAAGCCTGGCTCGAGCTAAATCGGTTTAAACGCGCTAATGCGGCCGCTACGTA
AATTCCGCCCCCCCCCCCCCTCTCCCYCCCCCCCCCCCCCCTCTCCCTCCCCCCCCCCTAACGTTACTGG
CCGAAGCCGCTTGGAATAAGGCCGGTGTGCGTTTGTCTATATGTTATTTTCCACCATATTGCCGTCTTTT
GGCAATGTGAGGGCCCGGAAACCTGGCCCTGTCTTCTTGACGAGCATTCCTAGGGGTCTTTCCCCTCTCG
CCAAAGGAATGCAAGGTCTGTTGAATGTCGTGAAGGAAGCAGTTCCTCTGGAAGCTTCTTGAAGACAAAC
AACGTCTGTAGCGACCCTTTGCAGGCAGCGGAACCCCCCACCTGGCGACAGGTGCCTCTGCGGCCAAAAG
CCACGTGTATAAGATACACCTGCAAAGGCGGCACAACCCCAGTGCCACGTTGTGAGTTGGATAGTTGTGG
AAAGAGTCAAATGGCTCTCCTCAAGCGTATTCAACAAGGGGCTGAAGGATGCCCAGAAGGTACCCCATTG
TATGGGATCTGATCTGGGGCCTCGGTGCACATGCTTTACATGTGTTTAGTCGAGGTTAAAAAAACGTCTA
GGCCCCCCGAACCACGGGGACGTGGTTTTCCTTTGAAAAACACGATGATAATATGGCCACAACCATGGTT
CCTTTGTCTCAAGAAGAATCCACCCTCATTGAAAGAGCAACGGCTACAATCAACAGCATCCCCATCTCTG
AAGACTACAGCGTCGCCAGCGCAGCTCTCTCTAGCGACGGCCGCATCTTCACTGGTGTCAATGTATATCA
TTTTACTGGGGGACCTTGTGCAGAACTCGTGGTGCTGGGCACTGCTGCTGCTGCGGCAGCTGGCAACCTG
ACTTGTATCGTCGCGATCGGAAATGAGAACAGGGGCATCTTGAGCCCCTGCGGACGGTGCCGACAGGTGC
TTCTCGATCTGCATCCTGGGATCAAAGCCATAGTGAAGGACAGTGATGGACAGCCGACGGCAGTTGGGAT
TCGTGAATTGCTGCCCTCTGGTTATGTGTGGGAGGGCTAAGTCGACGATAAAATAAAAGATTTTATTTAG
TCTCCAGAAAAAGGGGGGAATGAAAGACCCCACCTGTAGGTTTGGCAAGCTAGCTTAAGTAACGCCATTT
TGCAAGGCATGGAAAAATACATAACTGAGAATAGAGAAGTTCAGATCAAGGTCAGGAACAGATGGAACAG
CTGAATATGGGCCAAACAGGATATCTGTGGTAAGCAGTTCCTGCCCCGGCTCAGGGCCAAGAACAGATGG
AACAGCTGAATATGGGCCAAACAGGATATCTGTGGTAAGCAGTTCCTGCCCCGGCTCAGGGCCAAGAACA
GATGGTCCCCAGATGCGGTCCAGCCCTCAGCAGTTTCTAGAGAACCATCAGATGTTTCCAGGGTGCCCCA
AGGACCTGAAATGACCCTGTGCCTTATTTGAACTAACCAATCAGTTCGCTTCTCGCTTCTGTTCGCGCGC
TTCTGCTCCCCGAGCTCAATAAAAGAGCCCACAACCCCTCACTCGGGGCGCCAGTCCTCCGATTGACTGA
GTCGCCCGGGTACCCGTGTATCCAATAAACCCTCTTGCAGTTGCATCCGACTTGTGGTCTCGCTGTTCCT
TGGGAGGGTCTCCTCTGAGTGATTGACTACCCGTCAGCGGGGGTCTTTCACATGCAGCATGTATCAAAAT
TAATTTGGTTTTTTTTCTTAAGTATTTACATTAAATGGCCATAGTTGCATTAATGAATCGGCCAACGCGC
GGGGAGAGGCGGTTTGCGTATTGGGCGCTCTTCCGCTTCCTCGCTCACTGACTCGCTGCGCTCGGTCGTT
CGGCTGCGGCGAGCGGTATCAGCTCACTCAAAGGCGGTAATACGGTTATCCACAGAATCAGGGGATAACG
CAGGAAAGAACATGTGAGCAAAAGGCCAGCAAAAGGCCAGGAACCGTAAAAAGGCCGCGTTGCTGGCGTT
TTTCCATAGGCTCCGCCCCCCTGACGAGCATCACAAAAATCGACGCTCAAGTCAGAGGTGGCGAAACCCG
ACAGGACTATAAAGATACCAGGCGTTTCCCCCTGGAAGCTCCCTCGTGCGCTCTCCTGTTCCGACCCTGC
CGCTTACCGGATACCTGTCCGCCTTTCTCCCTTCGGGAAGCGTGGCGCTTTCTCATAGCTCACGCTGTAG
GTATCTCAGTTCGGTGTAGGTCGTTCGCTCCAAGCTGGGCTGTGTGCACGAACCCCCCGTTCAGCCCGAC
CGCTGCGCCTTATCCGGTAACTATCGTCTTGAGTCCAACCCGGTAAGACACGACTTATCGCCACTGGCAG
CAGCCACTGGTAACAGGATTAGCAGAGCGAGGTATGTAGGCGGTGCTACAGAGTTCTTGAAGTGGTGGCC
TAACTACGGCTACACTAGAAGAACAGTATTTGGTATCTGCGCTCTGCTGAAGCCAGTTACCTTCGGAAAA
AGAGTTGGTAGCTCTTGATCCGGCAAACAAACCACCGCTGGTAGCGGTGGTTTTTTTGTTTGCAAGCAGC
AGATTACGCGCAGAAAAAAAGGATCTCAAGAAGATCCTTTGATCTTTTCTACGGGGTCTGACGCTCAGTG
GAACGAAAACTCACGTTAAGGGATTTTGGTCATGAGATTATCAAAAAGGATCTTCACCTAGATCCTTTTG
CGGCCGGCCGCAAATCAATCTAAAGTATATATGAGTAAACTTGGTCTGACAGTTACCAATGCTTAATCAG
TGAGGCACCTATCTCAGCGATCTGTCTATTTCGTTCATCCATAGTTGCCTGACTCCCCGTCGTGTAGATA
ACTACGATACGGGAGGGCTTACCATCTGGCCCCAGTGCTGCAATGATACCGCGAGACCCACGCTCACCGG
CTCCAGATTTATCAGCAATAAACCAGCCAGCCGGAAGGGCCGAGCGCAGAAGTGGTCCTGCAACTTTATC
CGCCTCCATCCAGTCTATTAATTGTTGCCGGGAAGCTAGAGTAAGTAGTTCGCCAGTTAATAGTTTGCGC
AACGTTGTTGCCATTGCTACAGGCATCGTGGTGTCACGCTCGTCGTTTGGTATGGCTTCATTCAGCTCCG
GTTCCCAACGATCAAGGCGAGTTACATGATCCCCCATGTTGTGCAAAAAAGCGGTTAGCTCCTTCGGTCC
TCCGATCGTTGTCAGAAGTAAGTTGGCCGCAGTGTTATCACTCATGGTTATGGCAGCACTGCATAATTCT
CTTACTGTCATGCCATCCGTAAGATGCTTTTCTGTGACTGGTGAGTACTCAACCAAGTCATTCTGAGAAT
AGTGTATGCGGCGACCGAGTTGCTCTTGCCCGGCGTCAATACGGGATAATACCGCGCCACATAGCAGAAC
TTTAAAAGTGCTCATCATTGGAAAACGTTCTTCGGGGCGAAAACTCTCAAGGATCTTACCGCTGTTGAGA
TCCAGTTCGATGTAACCCACTCGTGCACCCAACTGATCTTCAGCATCTTTTACTTTCACCAGCGTTTCTG
GGTGAGCAAAAACAGGAAGGCAAAATGCCGCAAAAAAGGGAATAAGGGCGACACGGAAATGTTGAATACT
CATACTCTTCCTTTTTCAATATTATTGAAGCATTTATCAGGGTTATTGTCTCATGAGCGGATACATATTT
GAATGTATTTAGAAAAATAAACAAATAGGGGTTCCGCGCACATTTCCCCGAAAAGTGCCACCTGCATAAT
GAAAGACCCCACCTGTAGGTTTGGCAAGCTAGCTTAAGTAACGCCATTTTGCAAGGCATGGAAAAATACA
TAACTGAGAATAGAAAAGTTCAGATCAAGGTCAGGAACAGATGGAACAGCTGAATATGGGCCAAACAGGA
TATCTGTGGTAAGCAGTTCCTGCCCCGGCTCAGGGCCAAGAACAGATGGAACAGCTGAATATGGGCCAAA
CAGGATATCTGTGGTAAGCAGTTCCTGCCCCGGCTCAGGGCCAAGAACAGATGGTCCCCAGATGCGGTCC
AGCCCTCAGCAGTTTCTAGAGAACCATCAGATGTTTCCAGGGTGCCCCAAGGACCTGAAATGACCCTGTG
CCTTATTTGAACTAACCAATCAGTTCGCTTCTCGCTTCTGTTCGCGCGCTTCTGCTCCCCGAGCTCAATA
AAAGAGCCCACAACCCCTCACTCGGCGCGCCAGTCCTCCGATTGACTGAGTCGCCCGGGTACCCGTGTAT
CCAATAAACCCTCTTGCAGTTGCATCCGACTTGTGGTCTCGCTGTTC
